>Addgene plasmid #104883 | PE_22: Plas_tet_eG::sfYFP | addgene full sequence | sequence record 221679 | Addgene NGS Result
AGTGCGCTCGAGCTTCCCAACCTTACCAGAGGGCGCCCCAGCTGGCAATTCCGACGTCTGTGTGGATCCC
TATCAGTGATAGAGATTCACACAGGGCCCTCGGACACCGAGGAGAATGTCAAGAGGCGAACACACAACGT
CTTGGAGCGCCAGAGGAGGAACGAGCTAAAACGGAGCTTTTTTGCCCTGCGTGACCAGATCCCGGAGTTG
GAAAACAATGAAAAGGCCCCCAAGGTAGTTATCCTTAAAAAAGCCACAGCATACATCCTGTCCGTCCAAG
CAGAGGAGCAAAAGCTCATTTCTGAAGAGGACTTGTTGCGGAAACGACGAGAACAGTTGAAACACAAACT
TGAACAGCTACGGAACTCTTGTGCGTAAGGAAAAGTAAGGAAAACGATTCCTTCTAACAGAAATGTCCTG
AGCAATCACCTATGAACTGTCGATTCGAGCCTAGCAAGGGTCCGGGTTCACCGAAATCTATCTCATTTGC
TAGTTAGACATCCCTATCAGTGATAGATATAGTGAGCACATCCCTATCAGTGATAGAGATGCATGCCACT
TAAAAAGGAGATCAACAATGAAAGCAATTTTCGTACTGAAACATCTTAATCATGCTAAGGAGAAATACTA
GTATGCGTAAAGGCGAAGAGCTGTTCACTGGTGTCGTCCCTATTCTGGTGGAACTGGATGGTGATGTCAA
CGGTCATAAGTTTTCCGTGCGTGGCGAGGGTGAAGGTGACGCAACTAATGGTAAACTGACGCTGAAGTTC
ATCTGTACTACTGGTAAACTGCCGGTACCTTGGCCGACTCTGGTAACGACGCTGACTTATGGTGTTCAGT
GCTTTGCTCGTTATCCGGACCATATGAAGCAGCATGACTTCTTCAAGTCCGCCATGCCGGAAGGCTATGT
GCAGGAACGCACGATTTCCTTTAAGGATGACGGCACGTACAAAACGCGTGCGGAAGTGAAATTTGAAGGC
GATACCCTGGTAAACCGCATTGAGCTGAAAGGCATTGACTTTAAAGAAGACGGCAATATCCTGGGCCATA
AGCTGGAATACAATTTTAACAGCCACAATGTTTACATCACCGCCGATAAACAAAAAAATGGCATTAAAGC
GAATTTTAAAATTCGCCACAACGTGGAGGATGGCAGCGTGCAGCTGGCTGATCACTACCAGCAAAACACT
CCAATCGGTGATGGTCCTGTTCTGCTGCCAGACAATCACTATCTGAGCTACCAAAGCGTTCTGTCTAAAG
ATCCGAACGAGAAACGCGATCATATGGTTCTGCTGGAGTTCGTAACCGCAGCGGGCATCACGCATGGTAT
GGATGAACTGTACAAATGATGAAGCTTCCCCTACGTGCTGCTGAAGTTGCCCGCAACAGAGAGTGGAACC
AACCGGTGATACCACGATACTATGACTGAGAGTCAACGCCATGAGCGGCCTCATTTCTTATTCTGAGTTA
CAACAGTCCGCACCGCTGTCTCACACTGGCTCACCTTCGGGTGGGCCTTTCTGCGTTTATATACTAGAGA
GAGAATATAAAAAGCCAGATTATTAATCCGGCTTTTTTATTATTTCCTAGCTAGCCGGGGAAATGTGCGC
GGAACCCCTATTTGTTTATTTTTCTAAATACATTCAAATATGTATCCGCTCATGAATTAATTCTTAGAAA
AACTCATCGAGCATCAAATGAAACTGCAATTTATTCATATCAGGATTATCAATACCATATTTTTGAAAAA
GCCGTTTCTGTAATGAAGGAGAAAACTCACCGAGGCAGTTCCATAGGATGGCAAGATCCTGGTATCGGTC
TGCGATTCCGACTCGTCCAACATCAATACAACCTATTAATTTCCCCTCGTCAAAAATAAGGTTATCAAGT
GAGAAATCACCATGAGTGACGACTGAATCCGGTGAGAATGGCAAAAGTTTATGCATTTCTTTCCAGACTT
GTTCAACAGGCCAGCCATTACGCTCGTCATCAAAATCACTCGCATCAACCAAACCGTTATTCATTCGTGA
TTGCGCCTGAGCGAGACGAAATACGCGATCGCTGTTAAAAGGACAATTACAAACAGGAATCGAATGCAAC
CGGCGCAGGAACACTGCCAGCGCATCAACAATATTTTCACCTGAATCAGGATATTCTTCTAATACCTGGA
ATGCTGTTTTCCCGGGGATCGCAGTGGTGAGTAACCATGCATCATCAGGAGTACGGATAAAATGCTTGAT
GGTCGGAAGAGGCATAAATTCCGTCAGCCAGTTTAGTCTGACCATCTCATCTGTAACATCATTGGCAACG
CTACCTTTGCCATGTTTCAGAAACAACTCTGGCGCATCGGGCTTCCCATACAATCGATAGATTGTCGCAC
CTGATTGCCCGACATTATCGCGAGCCCATTTATACCCATATAAATCAGCATCCATGCTGGAATTTAATCG
CGGCCTAGAGCAAGACGTTTCCCGTTGAATATGGCTCATAACACCCCTTGTATTACTGTTTATGTAAGCA
GACAGTTTTATTGTTCATGACCAAAATCCCTTAACGTGAGTTTTCGTTCCACTGAGCGTCAGACCCCGTA
GAAAAGATCAAAGGATCTTCTTGAGATCCTTTTTTTCTGCGCGTAATCTGCTGCTTGCAAACAAAAAAAC
CACCGCTACCAGCGGTGGTTTGTTTGCCGGATCAAGAGCTACCAACTCTTTTTCCGAAGGTAACTGGCTT
CAGCAGAGCGCAGATACCAAATACTGTCCTTCTAGTGTAGCCGTAGTTAGGCCACCACTTCAAGAACTCT
GTAGCACCGCCTACATACCTCGCTCTGCTAATCCTGTTACCAGTGGCTGCTGCCAGTGGCGATAAGTCGT
GTCTTACCGGGTTGGACTCAAGACGATAGTTACCGGATAAGGCGCAGCGGTCGGGCTGAACGGGGGGTTC
GTGCACACAGCCCAGCTTGGAGCGAACGACCTACACCGAACTGAGATACCTACAGCGTGAGCTATGAGAA
AGCGCCACGCTTCCCGAAGGGAGAAAGGCGGACAGGTATCCGGTAAGCGGCAGGGTCGGAACAGGAGAGC
GCACGAGGGAGCTTCCAGGGGGAAACGCCTGGTATCTTTATAGTCCTGTCGGGTTTCGCCACCTCTGACT
TGAGCGTCGATTTTTGTGATGCTCGTCAGGGGGGCGGAGCCTATGGAAAAACGCCAGCAACGCGGCCTTT
TTACGGTTCCTGGCCTTTTGCTGGCCTTTTGCTCACATGTTCTTTCCTGCGTTATCCCCTGATTCTGTGG
ATAACCGTATTACCGCCTTTGAGTGAGCTGATACCGCTCGCCGCAGCCGAACGACCGAGCGCAGCGAGTC
AGTGAGCGAGGAAGCGGAAGAGCGCCTGATGCGGTATTTTCTCCTTACGCATCTGTGCGGTATTTCACAC
CGCAATGGTGCACTCTCAGTACAATCTGCTCTGATGCCGCATAGTTAAGCCAGTATACACTCCGCTATCG
CTACGTGACTGGGTCATGGCTGCGCCCCGACACCCGCCAACACCCGCTGACGCGCCCTGACGGGCTTGTC
TGCTCCCGGCATCCGCTTACAGACAAGCTGTGACCGTCTCCGGGAGCTGCATGTGTCAGAGGTTTTCACC
GTCATCACCGAAACGCGCGAGGCAGCTGCGGTAAAGCTCATCAGCGTGGTCGTGAAGCGATTCACAGATG
TCTGCCTGTTCATCCGCGTCCAGCTCGTTGAGTTTCTCCAGAAGCGTTAATGTCTGGCTTCTGATAAAGC
GGGCCATGTTAAGGGCGGTTTTTTCCTGTTTGGTCACTGATGCCTCCGTGTAAGGGGGATTTCTGTTCAT
GGGGGTAATGATACCGATGAAACGAGAGAGGATGCTCACGATACGGGTTACTGATGATGAACATGCCCGG
TTACTGGAACGTTGTGAGGGTAAACAACTGGCGGTATGGATGCGGCGGGACCAGAGCTC
Features (pLannotate 1.2.2; 13 found; start..end, strand, type, name):
     67..87      +  promoter       PLtetO-1 promoter (fragment): modified phage lambda PL promoter with tet operator sites (Lutz and Bujard, 1997)
    100..318     +  CDS            N-MYC2 (fragment): MYC2_MARMO - Protein inferred from homology: Swiss-Prot protein existence level 3. From Marmota monax (Woodchuck).
    286..315     +  CDS            Myc: Myc (human c-Myc proto-oncogene) epitope tag
    500..517     +  promoter       H1-2O2 promoter (fragment): doxycycline-inducible variant of the human H1 RNA promoter (Henriksen et al., 2007)
    528..550     +  promoter       PLtetO-1 promoter (fragment): modified phage lambda PL promoter with tet operator sites (Lutz and Bujard, 1997)
    633..1346    +  CDS            superfolder GFP: GFP variant that folds robustly even when fused to poorly folded proteins (Pédelacq et al., 2006)
   1498..1525    +  terminator     T7Te terminator: phage T7 early transcription terminator
   1608..1665    +  promoter       AmpR promoter (fragment): bla
   1674..2489    -  CDS            KanR: aminoglycoside phosphotransferase; aph(3')-Ia; confers resistance to kanamycin in bacteria or G418 (Geneticin®) in eukaryotes
   2611..3199    +  rep_origin     ori: high-copy-number ColE1/pMB1/pBR322/pUC origin of replication
   3385..3524    -  misc_feature   bom: basis of mobility region from pBR322
   3626..3817    -  CDS            rop: Rop protein, which maintains plasmids at low copy number; rop
   3858..3968    +  CDS            mbeC (fragment): MBEC_ECOLX - Experimental evidence at protein level: Swiss-Prot protein existence level 1. Required for efficient mobilization of ColE1 plasmid and is thus essential to promote the specific transfer of the plasmid during conjugation. Probably functions by inducing DNA bending, helping the MbeA relaxase to melt the DNA around the nic site and cleave the phosphodiester bond. Binds specifically double-stranded DNA (dsDNA) containing the ColE1 oriT but does not recognize the inverted repeat (IR). From Escherichia coli.
