[The description below was written by a language model from this plasmid's Addgene catalogue record and pLannotate feature annotations shown in this document.]
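Description:
PE_22: Plas_tet_eG::sfYFP is a bacterial expression and reporter plasmid of about 4 kb, built on a pMB1-origin backbone that retains the rop gene. The feature table also shows the pBR322-type bom (basis of mobility) region and a fragment of mbeC next to the origin. Selection is by kanamycin through an aph(3')-Ia resistance gene. The catalogue lists the plasmid as high copy, although Rop normally moderates the copy number of pMB1/ColE1 replicons.

The recorded insert is an 85 bp synthetic hybrid promoter, Plas_tet_eG. The name suggests a combination of las quorum-sensing (LasR-responsive) and tet operator (TetR-responsive) elements. In keeping with this, the annotation finds short tet-operator-containing matches (PLtetO-1 and H1-2O2 fragments) just upstream of the reporter. The las-type element is not annotated, and the record does not explain what the "eG" designation means. The promoter drives a fluorescent protein ORF that the software labels as superfolder GFP and the plasmid name calls sfYFP, presumably a yellow variant on the superfolder scaffold. A T7Te terminator follows the ORF.

Further upstream lies a Myc epitope tag region, preceded by another tet operator fragment. The depositor notes that a tet operator sits between rop and myc where a lac operator was expected, and that this is not known to affect function. No transcription factor genes are annotated on the plasmid, so regulators such as TetR or LasR would presumably have to come from the host or a second plasmid. The associated publication concerns tuning the dynamic range of ligand-inducible bacterial promoters, and this construct appears to be one member of a promoter-variant series read out by fluorescence.
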