Addgene plasmid #104883: PE_22: Plas_tet_eG::sfYFP
Purpose: PE_22: Plas_tet_eG::sfYFP
Depositing lab: Matthew Bennett. Depositing organization: Rice University. Publication: Tuning the dynamic range of bacterial promoters regulated by ligand-inducible transcription factors. Chen Y, Ho JML, Shis DL, Gupta C, Long J, Wagner DS, Ott W, Josic K, Bennett MR. Nat Commun. 2018 Jan 4;9(1):64. doi: 10.1038/s41467-017-02473-5. PubMed 29302024.
Backbone
  Vector backbone: pmb1, +ROP
  Backbone size w/o insert (bp): 3886
  Total vector size (bp): 3971
  Vector type: Bacterial Expression
Growth in bacteria
  Bacterial resistance: Kanamycin, 50 μg/mL
  Growth temperature: 37°C
  Growth strain: DH5alpha
  Copy number: High Copy
Gene/Insert
  Gene/Insert name: Hybrid Promoter: Plas_tet_eG
  Insert size (bp): 85
  Promoter: Hybrid Promoter : Plas_tet_eG
  Cloning method: Gateway Cloning
  Sequencing primers: 5′ CATTTCTGAAGAGGACTTGTTGCG; 3′ CTTCACCCTCGCCACGCACG
Terms and licenses: Academic/Nonprofit Terms; Industry Terms: Not Available to Industry
Depositor comments: Note: Plasmid contains a tet operator instead of a lac operator between rop and myc. This change is not known to affect plasmid function.
How to cite: PE_22: Plas_tet_eG::sfYFP was a gift from Matthew Bennett (Addgene plasmid # 104883 ; http://n2t.net/addgene:104883 ; RRID:Addgene_104883)
