>Addgene plasmid #104883 | PE_22: Plas_tet_eG::sfYFP | depositor partial sequence | sequence record 214368 | Hybrid Promoter: Plas_tet_eG
TCGATTCGAGCCTAGCAAGGGTCCGGGTTCACCGAAATCTATCTCATTTGCTAGTTAGACATCCCTATCA
GTGATAGATATAGTGAGCACATCCCTATCAGTGATAGAGATGCATGC
