>Addgene plasmid #104883 | PE_22: Plas_tet_eG::sfYFP | depositor partial sequence | sequence record 214369 | sfYFP
ATGCGTAAAGGCGAAGAGCTGTTCACTGGTGTCGTCCCTATTCTGGTGGAACTGGATGGTGATGTCAACG
GTCATAAGTTTTCCGTGCGTGGCGAGGGTGAAGGTGACGCAACTAATGGTAAACTGACGCTGAAGTTCAT
CTGTACTACTGGTAAACTGCCGGTACCTTGGCCGACTCTGGTAACGACGCTGACTTATGGTGTTCAGTGC
TTTGCTCGTTATCCGGACCATATGAAGCAGCATGACTTCTTCAAGTCCGCCATGCCGGAAGGCTATGTGC
AGGAACGCACGATTTCCTTTAAGGATGACGGCACGTACAAAACGCGTGCGGAAGTGAAATTTGAAGGCGA
TACCCTGGTAAACCGCATTGAGCTGAAAGGCATTGACTTTAAAGAAGACGGCAATATCCTGGGCCATAAG
CTGGAATACAATTTTAACAGCCACAATGTTTACATCACCGCCGATAAACAAAAAAATGGCATTAAAGCGA
ATTTTAAAATTCGCCACAACGTGGAGGATGGCAGCGTGCAGCTGGCTGATCACTACCAGCAAAACACTCC
AATCGGTGATGGTCCTGTTCTGCTGCCAGACAATCACTATCTGAGCTACCAAAGCGTTCTGTCTAAAGAT
CCGAACGAGAAACGCGATCATATGGTTCTGCTGGAGTTCGTAACCGCAGCGGGCATCACGCATGGTATGG
ATGAACTGTACAAATGATGA
